>Addgene plasmid #19633 | pGC162 | depositor full sequence | sequence record 9265 | Author sequence
AAGCTTGGGCTGCAGTTTGTGCAACAAATTGAGGAAGGCATTCTAGAGAAGAATTTCGGCATTTCGCAAT
GATACAAAATGAAGAGAATAAGGAAATGACGGTGAAATAACCGGTTTGAAGGTAAAAATGATAAAGTAGA
CAATTGAATTTTTCTAGTTCATTCTCCAACAATAAATTCACAACAAAACAAATCTGCCTAGATAAAAAAC
TAAAAGATATATCAAGAATACATCTAGAATCCTTTGCTGTAGAAGAATTGCTCAATAAGAACACGTGGAG
CTCCTTTAATTTTGATACGACCTTTCAACTCATCGACGTGACTGGCGATCGAATGTCCAAGATGTTCTTC
AAGATAGGAGCGGAGATCATTTTCGCAAGCCTGAAAGATATTTATGTTGATTCAGGATTTAATAATGTTC
CCAACTTACAAAAATGTCTCCGTCGAGGTCGACGGTATCGATAAGCTTGATATCACAAGTTTGTACAAAA
AAGCTGAACGAGAAACGTAAAATGATATAAATATCAATATATTAAATTAGATTTTGCATAAAAAACAGAC
TACATAATACTGTAAAACACAACATATCCAGTCATATTGGCGGCCGCATTAGGCACCCCAGGCTTTACAC
TTTATGCTTCCGGCTCGTATAATGTGTGGATTTTGAGTTAGGATCCGTCGAGATTTTCAGGAGCTAAGGA
AGCTAAAATGGAGAAAAAAATCACTGGATATACCACCGTTGATATATCCCAATGGCATCGTAAAGAACAT
TTTGAGGCATTTCAGTCAGTTGCTCAATGTACCTATAACCAGACCGTTCAGCTGGATATTACGGCCTTTT
TAAAGACCGTAAAGAAAAATAAGCACAAGTTTTATCCGGCCTTTATTCACATTCTTGCCCGCCTGATGAA
TGCTCATCCGGAATTCCGTATGGCAATGAAAGACGGTGAGCTGGTGATATGGGATAGTGTTCACCCTTGT
TACACCGTTTTCCATGAGCAAACTGAAACGTTTTCATCGCTCTGGAGTGAATACCACGACGATTTCCGGC
AGTTTCTACACATATATTCGCAAGATGTGGCGTGTTACGGTGAAAACCTGGCCTATTTCCCTAAAGGGTT
TATTGAGAATATGTTTTTCGTCTCAGCCAATCCCTGGGTGAGTTTCACCAGTTTTGATTTAAACGTGGCC
AATATGGACAACTTCTTCGCCCCCGTTTTCACCATGGGCAAATATTATACGCAAGGCGACAAGGTGCTGA
TGCCGCTGGCGATTCAGGTTCATCATGCCGTTTGTGATGGCTTCCATGTCGGCAGAATGCTTAATGAATT
ACAACAGTACTGCGATGAGTGGCAGGGCGGGGCGTAAACGCGTGGATCCGGCTTACTAAAAGCCAGATAA
CAGTATGCGTATTTGCGCGCTGATTTTTGCGGTATAAGAATATATACTGATATGTATACCCGAAGTATGT
CAAAAAGAGGTATGCTATGAAGCAGCGTATTACAGTGACAGTTGACAGCGACAGCTATCAGTTGCTCAAG
GCATATATGATGTCAATATCTCCGGTCTGGTAAGCACAACCATGCAGAATGAAGCCCGTCGTCTGCGTGC
CGAACGCTGGAAAGCGGAAAATCAGGAAGGGATGGCTGAGGTCGCCCGGTTTATTGAAATGAACGGCTCT
TTTGCTGACGAGAACAGGGGCTGGTGAAATGCAGTTTAAGGTTTACACCTATAAAAGAGAGAGCCGTTAT
CGTCTGTTTGTGGATGTACAGAGTGATATTATTGACACGCCCGGGCGACGGATGGTGATCCCCCTGGCCA
GTGCACGTCTGCTGTCAGATAAAGTCTCCCGTGAACTTTACCCGGTGGTGCATATCGGGGATGAAAGCTG
GCGCATGATGACCACCGATATGGCCAGTGTGCCGGTCTCCGTTATCGGGGAAGAAGTGGCTGATCTCAGC
CACCGCGAAAATGACATCAAAAACGCCATTAACCTGATGTTCTGGGGAATATAAATGTCAGGCTCCCTTA
TACACAGCCAGTCTGCAGGTCGACCATAGTGACTGGATATGTTGTGTTTTACAGCATTATGTAGTCTGTT
TTTTATGCAAAATCTAATTTAATATATTGATATTTATATCATTTTACGTTTCTCGTTCAGCTTTCTTGTA
CAAAGTGGTGATATCAGATCCACTAGTTCTAGCTTCAAAAGCGCTCTGAAGTTCCTATACTTTCTAGAGA
ATAGGAACTTCGGAATAGGAACTTCAAGATCCCCGGGTACCGAGCTCAGAAAAAATGACTGCTCCAAAGA
AGAAGCGTAAGGTACCGGCAGAAAAAATGACTGCTCCAAAGAAGAAGCGTAAGGTACCGGCAGAAAAAAT
GACTGCTCCAAAGAAGAAGCGTAAGGTACCGGCAGAAAAAATGACTGCTCCAAAGAAGAAGCGTAAGGTA
CCGGTAGAAAAAATGAGTAAAGGAGAAGAACTTTTCACTGGAGTTGTCCCAATTCTTGTTGAATTAGATG
GTGATGTTAATGGGCACAAATTTTCTGTCAGTGGAGAGGGTGAAGGTGATGCAACATACGGAAAACTTAC
CCTTAAATTTATTTGCACTACTGGAAAACTACCTGTTCCATGGGTAAGTTTAAACATATATATACTAACT
AACCCTGATTATTTAAATTTTCAGCCAACACTTGTCACTACTTTCTGTTATGGTGTTCAATGCTTCTCGA
GATACCCAGATCATATGAAACGGCATGACTTTTTCAAGAGTGCCATGCCCGAAGGTTATGTACAGGAAAG
AACTATATTTTTCAAAGATGACGGGAACTACAAGACACGTAAGTTTAAACAGTTCGGTACTAACTAACCA
TACATATTTAAATTTTCAGGTGCTGAAGTCAAGTTTGAAGGTGATACCCTTGTTAATAGAATCGAGTTAA
AAGGTATTGATTTTAAAGAAGATGGAAACATTCTTGGACACAAATTGGAATACAACTATAACTCACACAA
TGTATACATCATGGCAGACAAACAAAAGAATGGAATCAAAGTTGTAAGTTTAAACATGATTTTACTAACT
AACTAATCTGATTTAAATTTTCAGAACTTCAAAATTAGACACAACATTGAAGATGGAAGCGTTCAACTAG
CAGACCATTATCAACAAAATACTCCAATTGGCGATGGCCCTGTCCTTTTACCAGACAACCATTACCTGTC
CACACAATCTGCCCTTTCGAAAGATCCCAACGAAAAGAGAGACCACATGGTCCTTCTTGAGTTTGTAACA
GCTGCTGGGATTACACATGGCATGGACGAACTATACAAAAGCCCACAAGCTTTGGAATTCGCTAGCCGGC
CATACAAGTAATCCGGATGATCGACGCCAACGTCGTTGAATTTTCAAATTTTAAATACTGAATATTTGTT
TTTTTTCCTATTATTTATTTATTCTCTTTGTGTTTTTTTTCTTGCTTTCTAAAAAATTAATTCAATCCAA
ATCTAAACATGAGCGGTTTTTTTTCTCTTTCCGTCTCCCAATTCGTATTCCGCTCCTCTCATCTGAACAC
AATGTGCAAGTTTATTTATCTTCTCGCTTTCATTTCATTAGGACGTGGGGGGAATTGGTGGAAGGGGGAA
ACACACAAAAGGATGATGGAAATGAAATAAGGACACACAATATGCAACAACATTCAATTCAGAAATATGG
AGGAAGGTTTAAAAGAAAACATAAAAATATATAGAGGAGGAAGGAAAACTAGTCTAGAATCCTATGCTTG
CACTTTGAGCCAATTTATCCAAGTCCTTGTAAAAAGTATTCGAAAATTGTTAACGGATAAAATGTTTATT
ATAATATCAAAAACAATTTGTCAGTTGACCACTTTTTGATATATTTGACAGAAACCGGGATGAATTGGCT
CAAAGTTAGGGCGCCCTTCTATTACAGGGTTTCTGATAACAAACCGGTTATTAACTCCCAACAAGGGATG
ATTTCAATTCATCATGCTCAAATTGACCCAAATTAAGTTACATGACAAATTCATCGCCCTTTTCAACTCT
TCTTGGCTCATCATCTGTTATTCTGTTCCTATTCTGTCTGCACCCTATACCCCTTTGCATACTCTCTCGT
CATTCCTTTCTTGGATAGTGTCTTCTTCTCCCCAGCTCTGCTACTTCTATGACTTGCGCCCGCTGCTTTT
CCGCTCGTTCCTCTCCTCTCTGACGTCTTCTTCTGCTTCTTTTCTCCTTCCTTTTTCCCTTCTCAATCTT
CCTCTTTTTCCCATTTCTGTCAATCATTCGAAGAAGAAGAAGAAGAAGACCCTCATTCATTTCATTTTTT
TTTCTGTCGGTGTGTGCTGCTCGGTTAAGAGTGAGCTCTCTATTCCACGTCTTCTTCTTTTTCTTCTTCG
ATTCGAATCAATCACTCCACCAAAACGCATTCGTTTTTGGGATTCACCCCGCGGTTCGCAACAGGTTTCT
TTTTCAAATTATTAGCGTTATAAATAGAAAAATGGTGGAGTTTCAATAAAAATGATAATTTACAAAGTGT
ATTTTGATTACATGTACTCAAAAAGGTTGAAATTTTTCATACCAGTTTTCCGGAAATCCATCTGATATCA
TTATCGTATTTTTCTTTTTAAAAATGTTTTCAAAAAAAAACAAAATATAGCTGGTTATTTGGCACCCTCT
AATTACCATTTTCCTGTCACACCACACTCTTTTCCTTCTTCCACTTCTTTCCGTTTTCAGCCGCTTCCAA
CCAAACCGATATGAAAGCCGAGCAACAACAATCGATTCCACCCGGCTCGGCGACCTTCCCGTCGCAGGTG
AGACTCAGAAAACTAGAGAAACCGCTCAACTAACTCTTGATATCCGATTTCATTCTTTTCTCTTTTCTTT
TTGTTGAACTTTTCCATATTTCCAGATGCCACGGCCACCACCAAGCACCGAACAAGGAATCACAACGGAA
TCGGAGCTTGCGAAGAAAGCTCAAATCACTCCGAACGACGTTTTAGCACTTCCGGGAATCACTCAAGGTA
TCTTGCTCCCTTTGGATTTCAGTTTAAAACATAAATTTAGGATTCTTATGCTCCCCATCTGCGAACATCT
ATAACATCGAGTTCACCAAGTTCCAAATCCGTGATCTGGACACTGAGCAAGTGCTTTTCGAGATCGCCAA
ACCGGAGAACGATCAGGAGAATGATGAGTCGCCACAGGAGTCGGCAAGATACGTGCGTTATAGATTTGCT
CCAAACTTTTTGAAACTCAAAACGGTCGGAGCAACTGTGGAATTCAAAGTAGGAGACATCCCAATCCATC
ATTTCCGAATGATCGAACGTCACTTCTTCAAAGATCGCCTTCTGAAGTGTTTTGACTTTGAATTCGGATT
CTGTATTCCGAATTCACGAAACAACTGTGAACATATCTATGAGTTCCCTCAACTCTCTCAACAACTCAGT
GAGTCATTATTCTAAAAAGTACAATTCAAAAGACTAATCTCTTTTTCAGTGGACGACATGATCAACAATC
CAAACGAGACTCGTTCTGACAGCTTCTATTTCGTCGATAACAAACTCGTCATGCACAACAAAGCCGACTA
CTCATATGATGCATAAATATTTAATACAAAAATGTTCTGGATAATTATTCTGTCGAATAGAAAAAAAACT
CCAAATGTGATTAAATTCCAATAATTCCTGTCTAGTTTGTTCCTTCCCCTTCCCCTTCTCATGTTCAATG
CATTCCTAAGCTTTTCAGTTCCCCCCTTGTTTCTATATTTTTTCGCTGTCCTGTCACACTCGCTAAAAAC
ACTAATCACACGGAAATCTGTTTTCAATAAAAACTCCAACTTTAACTCATTTTCAATTTCAACTGAAAGA
TTTTTTCATTAGAGAATGTCTAGGCATGCCTGCAGGTCGACTCTAGACCGCGGTTTTGGCGCGGATCCAC
TAGTTCTAGCTTCAAAAGCGCTCTGAAGTTCCTATACTTTCTAGAGAATAGGAACTTCGGAATAGGAACT
TCAAGATCCCCGGGTACCGAGCTCATTACGCCAAGCTATCAACTTTGTATAGAAAAGTTGAACGAGAAAC
GTAAAATGATATAAATATCAATATATTAAATTAGATTTTGCATAAAAAACAGACTACATAATACTGTAAA
ACACAACATATCCAGTCACTATGGTCGACCTGCAGACTGGCTGTGTATAAGGGAGCCTGACATTTATATT
CCCCAGAACATCAGGTTAATGGCGTTTTTGATGTCATTTTCGCGGTGGCTGAGATCAGCCACTTCTTCCC
CGATAACGGAGACCGGCACACTGGCCATATCGGTGGTCATCATGCGCCAGCTTTCATCCCCGATATGCAC
CACCGGGTAAAGTTCACGGGGGACTTTATCTGACAGCAGACGTGCACTGGCCAGGGGGATCACCATCCGT
CGCCCGGGCGTGTCAATAATATCACTCTGTACATCCACAAACAGACGATAACGGCTCTCTCTTTTATAGG
TGTAAACCTTAAACTGCATTTCACCAGCCCCTGTTCTCGTCGGCAAAAGAGCCGTTCATTTCAATAAACC
GGGCGACCTCAGCCATCCCTTCCTGATTTTCCGCTTTCCAGCGTTCGGCACGCAGACGACGGGCTTCATT
CTGCATGGTTGTGCTTACCGAACCGGAGATATTGACATCATATATGCCTTGAGCAACTGATAGCTGTCGC
TGTCAACTGTCACTGTAATACGCTGCTTCATAGCATACCTCTTTTTGACATACTTCGGGTATACATATCA
GTATATATTCTTATACCGCAAAAATCAGCGCGCAAATACGCATACTGTTATCTGGCTTTTAGTAAGCCGG
ATCCTCTAGATTACGCCCCGCCCTGCCACTCATCGCAGTACTGTTGTAATTCATTAAGCATTCTGCCGAC
ATGGAAGCCATCACAAACGGCATGATGAACCTGAATCGCCAGCGGCATCAGCACCTTGTCGCCTTGCGTA
TAATATTTGCCCATGGTGAAAACGGGGGCGAAGAAGTTGTCCATATTGGCCACGTTTAAATCAAAACTGG
TGAAACTCACCCAGGGATTGGCTGAGACGAAAAACATATTCTCAATAAACCCTTTAGGGAAATAGGCCAG
GTTTTCACCGTAACACGCCACATCTTGCGAATATATGTGTAGAAACTGCCGGAAATCGTCGTGGTATTCA
CTCCAGAGCGATGAAAACGTTTCAGTTTGCTCATGGAAAACGGTGTAACAAGGGTGAACACTATCCCATA
TCACCAGCTCACCGTCTTTCATTGCCATACGGAATTCCGGATGAGCATTCATCAGGCGGGCAAGAATGTG
AATAAAGGCCGGATAAAACTTGTGCTTATTTTTCTTTACGGTCTTTAAAAAGGCCGTAATATCCAGCTGA
ACGGTCTGGTTATAGGTACATTGAGCAACTGACTGAAATGCCTCAAAATGTTCTTTACGATGCCATTGGG
ATATATCAACGGTGGTATATCCAGTGATTTTTTTCTCCATTTTAGCTTCCTTAGCTCCTGAAAATCTCGA
CGGATCCTAACTCAAAATCCACACATTATACGAGCCGGAAGCATAAAGTGTAAAGCCTGGGGGTGCCTAA
TGCGGCCGCCATAGTGACTGGATATGTTGTGTTTTACAGTATTATGTAGTCTGTTTTTTATGCAAAATCT
AATTTAATATATTGATATTTATATCATTTTACGTTTCTCGTTCAACTTTATTATACATAGTTGATAATTC
ACTGGGCTAGCCGGCCATACAAGTAATCCGGATGATCGACGCCAACGTCGTTGAATTTTCAAATTTTAAA
TACTGAATATTTGTTTTTTTTCCTATTATTTATTTATTCTCTTTGTGTTTTTTTTCTTGCTTTCTAAAAA
ATTAATTCAATCCAAATCTAAACATGAGCGGTTTTTTTTCTCTTTCCGTCTCCCAATTCGTATTCCGCTC
CTCTCATCTGAACACAATGTGCAAGTTTATTTATCTTCTCGCTTTCATTTCATTAGGACGTGGGGGGAAT
TGGTGGAAGGGGGAAACACACAAAAGGATGATGGAAATGAAATAAGGACACACAATATGCAACAACATTC
AATTCAGAAATATGGAGGAAGGTTTAAAAGAAAACATAAAAATATATAGAGGAGGAAGGAAAACTAGTAA
AAAATAAGCAAAGAAATTAGGCGAACGATGAGAATTGTCCTCGCTTGGGCCCTTTCGTCTCGCGCGTTTC
GGTGATGACGGTGAAAACCTCTGACACATGCAGCTCCCGGAGACGGTCACAGCTTGTCTGTAAGCGGATG
CCGGGAGCAGACAAGCCCGTCAGGGCGCGTCAGCGGGTGTTGGCGGGTGTCGGGGCTGGCTTAACTATGC
GGCATCAGAGCAGATTGTACTGAGAGTGCACCATATGCGGTGTGAAATACCGCACAGATGCGTAAGGAGA
AAATACCGCATCAGGCGGCCTTAAGGGCCTCGTGATACGCCTATTTTTATAGGTTAATGTCATGATAATA
ATGGTTTCTTAGACGTCAGGTGGCACTTTTCGGGGAAATGTGCGCGGAACCCCTATTTGTTTATTTTTCT
AAATACATTCAAATATGTATCCGCTCATGAGACAATAACCCTGATAAATGCTTCAATAATATTGAAAAAG
GAAGAGTATGAGTATTCAACATTTCCGTGTCGCCCTTATTCCCTTTTTTGCGGCATTTTGCCTTCCTGTT
TTTGCTCACCCAGAAACGCTGGTGAAAGTAAAAGATGCTGAAGATCAGTTGGGTGCACGAGTGGGTTACA
TCGAACTGGATCTCAACAGCGGTAAGATCCTTGAGAGTTTTCGCCCCGAAGAACGTTTTCCAATGATGAG
CACTTTTAAAGTTCTGCTATGTGGCGCGGTATTATCCCGTATTGACGCCGGGCAAGAGCAACTCGGTCGC
CGCATACACTATTCTCAGAATGACTTGGTTGAGTACTCACCAGTCACAGAAAAGCATCTTACGGATGGCA
TGACAGTAAGAGAATTATGCAGTGCTGCCATAACCATGAGTGATAACACTGCGGCCAACTTACTTCTGAC
AACGATCGGAGGACCGAAGGAGCTAACCGCTTTTTTGCACAACATGGGGGATCATGTAACTCGCCTTGAT
CGTTGGGAACCGGAGCTGAATGAAGCCATACCAAACGACGAGCGTGACACCACGATGCCTGTAGCAATGG
CAACAACGTTGCGCAAACTATTAACTGGCGAACTACTTACTCTAGCTTCCCGGCAACAATTAATAGACTG
GATGGAGGCGGATAAAGTTGCAGGACCACTTCTGCGCTCGGCCCTTCCGGCTGGCTGGTTTATTGCTGAT
AAATCTGGAGCCGGTGAGCGTGGGTCTCGCGGTATCATTGCAGCACTGGGGCCAGATGGTAAGCCCTCCC
GTATCGTAGTTATCTACACGACGGGGAGTCAGGCAACTATGGATGAACGAAATAGACAGATCGCTGAGAT
AGGTGCCTCACTGATTAAGCATTGGTAACTGTCAGACCAAGTTTACTCATATATACTTTAGATTGATTTA
AAACTTCATTTTTAATTTAAAAGGATCTAGGTGAAGATCCTTTTTGATAATCTCATGACCAAAATCCCTT
AACGTGAGTTTTCGTTCCACTGAGCGTCAGACCCCGTAGAAAAGATCAAAGGATCTTCTTGAGATCCTTT
TTTTCTGCGCGTAATCTGCTGCTTGCAAACAAAAAAACCACCGCTACCAGCGGTGGTTTGTTTGCCGGAT
CAAGAGCTACCAACTCTTTTTCCGAAGGTAACTGGCTTCAGCAGAGCGCAGATACCAAATACTGTCCTTC
TAGTGTAGCCGTAGTTAGGCCACCACTTCAAGAACTCTGTAGCACCGCCTACATACCTCGCTCTGCTAAT
CCTGTTACCAGTGGCTGCTGCCAGTGGCGATAAGTCGTGTCTTACCGGGTTGGACTCAAGACGATAGTTA
CCGGATAAGGCGCAGCGGTCGGGCTGAACGGGGGGTTCGTGCACACAGCCCAGCTTGGAGCGAACGACCT
ACACCGAACTGAGATACCTACAGCGTGAGCATTGAGAAAGCGCCACGCTTCCCGAAGGGAGAAAGGCGGA
CAGGTATCCGGTAAGCGGCAGGGTCGGAACAGGAGAGCGCACGAGGGAGCTTCCAGGGGGAAACGCCTGG
TATCTTTATAGTCCTGTCGGGTTTCGCCACCTCTGACTTGAGCGTCGATTTTTGTGATGCTCGTCAGGGG
GGCGGAGCCTATGGAAAAACGCCAGCAACGCGGCCTTTTTACGGTTCCTGGCCTTTTGCTGGCCTTTTGC
TCACATGTTCTTTCCTGCGTTATCCCCTGATTCTGTGGATAACCGTATTACCGCCTTTGAGTGAGCTGAT
ACCGCTCGCCGCAGCCGAACGACCGAGCGCAGCGAGTCAGTGAGCGAGGAAGCGGAAGAGCGCCCAATAC
GCAAACCGCCTCTCCCCGCGCGTTGGCCGATTCATTAATGCAGCTGGCACGACAGGTTTCCCGACTGGAA
AGCGGGCAGTGAGCGCAACGCAATTAATGTGAGTTAGCTCACTCATTAGGCACCCCAGGCTTTACACTTT
ATGCTTCCGGCTCGTATGTTGTGTGGAATTGTGAGCGGATAACAATTTCACACAGGAAACAGCTATGACC
ATGATTACGCCAAGCTGTAAGTTTAAACATGATCTTACTAACTAACTATTCTCATTTAAATTTTCAGAGC
TTAAAAATGGCTGAAATCACTCACAACGATGGATACGCTAACAACTTGGAAATGAAAT
Features (pLannotate 1.2.2; 35 found; start..end, strand, type, name):
    237..392     -  CDS            mrpl-49 (fragment): RM49_CAEEL - Protein inferred from homology: Swiss-Prot protein existence level 3. From Caenorhabditis elegans.
    443..474     -  misc_feature   MCS (fragment): pBluescript multiple cloning site
    475..594     +  protein_bind   attR1: mutant version of attR; recombination site for the Gateway® LR reaction LR Clonase™
    624..654     +  promoter       lac UV5 promoter: E. coli lac promoter with an "up" mutation
    678..707     +  promoter       cat promoter (fragment): promoter of the E. coli cat gene encoding chloramphenicol acetyltransferase
    708..1367    +  CDS            CmR: chloramphenicol acetyltransferase; cat; confers resistance to chloramphenicol
   1546..1704    +  CDS            ccdA (fragment): CCDA_ECO57 - Also known as H, letA. Experimental evidence at protein level: Swiss-Prot protein existence level 1. Antitoxin component of a type II toxin-antitoxin (TA) system which inhibits the post-segregational killing (PSK) of plasmid-free cells, also referred to as a plasmid addiction system. Binds to and blocks the activity of CcdB; will also remove bound CcdB protein from the CcdB-GyrA complex by forming a CcdA-CcdB complex, a process termed rejuvenation. Functions as a transcriptional corepressor for the ccdAB operon, repression also requires CcdB (By similarity). From Escherichia coli
   1709..2011    +  CDS            ccdB: CCDB_ECOLI - Also known as G, letB, letD. Experimental evidence at protein level: Swiss-Prot protein existence level 1. Toxic component of a type II toxin-antitoxin (TA) system, functioning in plasmid maintainence. Responsible for the post- segregational killing (PSK) of plasmid-free cells, also referred to as a plasmid addiction system. Half-life of over 2 hours. Cell killing by CcdB is accompanied by filamentation, defects in chromosome and plasmid segregation, defects in cell division, formation of anucleate cells, decreased DNA synthesis and plasmid loss. Interferes with the activity of DN
   2055..2176    -  protein_bind   attR3: mutant version of attR; recombination site for the Gateway® LR reaction LR Clonase™
   2158..2178    -  protein_bind   attB2: mutant version of attB; core recombination site for the Gateway® BP reaction BP Clonase™
   2218..2265    -  protein_bind   FRT: FLP-mediated recombination occurs in the 8-bp core sequence TCTAGAAA (Turan and Bode, 2011). FLP recombinase from the Saccharomyces cerevisiae 2μ plasmid
   2268..2287    -  misc_feature   MCS (fragment): pUC18/19 multiple cloning site
   2466..3326    +  CDS            sg25: sg25 is a basic (constitutively fluorescent) green fluorescent protein published in 1997, derived from Aequorea victoria.
   4643..4660    -  misc_feature   P element 5' end (fragment): No description available
   4771..5613    +  CDS            unc-119: UN119_CAEEL - Experimental evidence at protein level: Swiss-Prot protein existence level 1. Myristoyl-binding protein that acts as a cargo adapter: specifically binds the myristoyl moiety of a subset of N-terminally myristoylated proteins and is required for their localization. Plays a key role in ciliary membrane localization of proteins. Required for the establishment or function of the nervous system. From Caenorhabditis elegans.
   5904..5927    -  misc_feature   MCS (fragment): pUC18/19 multiple cloning site
   5975..6022    -  protein_bind   FRT: FLP-mediated recombination occurs in the 8-bp core sequence TCTAGAAA (Turan and Bode, 2011). FLP recombinase from the Saccharomyces cerevisiae 2μ plasmid
   6025..6044    -  misc_feature   MCS (fragment): pUC18/19 multiple cloning site
   6060..6080    +  protein_bind   attB4: mutant version of attB; core recombination site for the Gateway® BP reaction BP Clonase™
   6064..6183    +  protein_bind   attR1: mutant version of attR; recombination site for the Gateway® LR reaction LR Clonase™
   6224..6529    -  CDS            ccdB: CcdB, a bacterial toxin that poisons DNA gyrase; ccdB; Plasmids containing the ccdB gene cannot be propagated in standard E. coli strains.
   6534..6692    -  CDS            ccdA (fragment): CCDA_ECO57 - Also known as H, letA. Experimental evidence at protein level: Swiss-Prot protein existence level 1. Antitoxin component of a type II toxin-antitoxin (TA) system which inhibits the post-segregational killing (PSK) of plasmid-free cells, also referred to as a plasmid addiction system. Binds to and blocks the activity of CcdB; will also remove bound CcdB protein from the CcdB-GyrA complex by forming a CcdA-CcdB complex, a process termed rejuvenation. Functions as a transcriptional corepressor for the ccdAB operon, repression also requires CcdB (By similarity). From Escherichia coli
   6871..7530    -  CDS            CmR: chloramphenicol acetyltransferase; cat; confers resistance to chloramphenicol
   7531..7560    -  promoter       cat promoter (fragment): promoter of the E. coli cat gene encoding chloramphenicol acetyltransferase
   7584..7614    -  promoter       lac UV5 promoter: E. coli lac promoter with an "up" mutation
   7640..7763    -  protein_bind   attR3: mutant version of attR; recombination site for the Gateway® LR reaction LR Clonase™
   8249..8284    +  CDS            rop (fragment): Rop protein, which maintains plasmids at low copy number; rop
   8386..8485    +  misc_feature   bom (fragment): basis of mobility region from pBR322
   8583..8687    +  promoter       AmpR promoter: bla
   8688..9548    +  CDS            AmpR: β-lactamase; bla; confers resistance to ampicillin, carbenicillin, and related antibiotics
   9719..10307   +  rep_origin     ori: high-copy-number ColE1/pMB1/pBR322/pUC origin of replication
  10490..10582   +  CDS            lacI (fragment): lac repressor; lacI; The lac repressor binds to the lac operator to inhibit transcription in E. coli. This inhibition can be relieved by adding lactose or isopropyl-β-D-thiogalactopyranoside (IPTG).
  10595..10616   +  protein_bind   CAP binding site: CAP binding activates transcription in the presence of cAMP. E. coli catabolite activator protein
  10631..10661   +  promoter       lac promoter: promoter for the E. coli lac operon
  10665..10687   +  protein_bind   lac operator (fragment): The lac repressor binds to the lac operator to inhibit transcription in E. coli. This inhibition can be relieved by adding lactose or isopropyl-β-D-thiogalactopyranoside (IPTG). lac repressor encoded by lacI
