[The description below was written by a language model from this plasmid's Addgene catalogue record and pLannotate feature annotations shown in this document.]
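Description:
pGC162 is a C. elegans expression plasmid built on the pGC93 backbone. It serves as a dual Gateway destination vector for the "FLP-Out" system of recombinase-controlled gene expression. It replicates in E. coli from a high-copy ColE1/pUC-type origin and carries an ampicillin resistance gene in the backbone. Each of its two Gateway cassettes adds a chloramphenicol resistance gene and the ccdB gyrase toxin, which explains the combined ampicillin and chloramphenicol selection. It also explains why the plasmid must be propagated in a ccdB-tolerant strain such as DB3.1.

According to the insert name, the payload begins with an attR1-attR2 Gateway cassette. This is followed by an FRT-flanked block containing 4xNLS-GFP with the let-858 3' end and the C. briggsae unc-119(+) rescue gene, and then by an attR4-attR3 cassette with its own let-858 3' end. The automated feature table finds both FRT sites in the same orientation, a GFP-derived coding sequence, an unc-119 coding sequence and both ccdB/CmR cassettes. Its labels for individual att sites do not match the catalogue naming exactly, which probably reflects how similar the attR variants are to one another.

The layout implies that a promoter is recombined into the first cassette and a gene of interest into the second. The promoter would initially drive nuclear-localised GFP, with transcription ending at the first let-858 3' region. FLP recombinase from yeast would then excise the FRT-flanked segment, removing GFP and unc-119(+) and placing the promoter next to the downstream gene. Loss of GFP would therefore mark cells in which the gene has been switched on. The unc-119(+) marker allows transgenic worms to be selected by rescue of unc-119 mutants. The record does not specify any particular promoter or gene, since these are supplied by the user.
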