Addgene plasmid #19633: pGC162
Depositing lab: Jane Hubbard. Depositing organization: NYU Grossman School of Medicine. Publication: A "FLP-Out" system for controlled gene expression in Caenorhabditis elegans. Voutev R, Hubbard EJ. Genetics. 2008 Sep;180(1):103-19. doi: 10.1534/genetics.108.090274. PubMed 18723890.
Backbone
  Vector backbone: pGC93
  Vector type: Worm Expression ; FLP/FRT, Destination vector
Growth in bacteria
  Bacterial resistance: Chloramphenicol and Ampicillin, 25 & 100 μg/mL
  Growth temperature: 37°C
  Growth strain: DB3.1
  Growth instructions: DB3.1 cells
  Copy number: High Copy
Gene/Insert
  Gene/Insert name: Gateway(R1-R2)<4xNLS-GFP::let-858(3’)-(Cbr)unc-119(+)<Gateway(R4-R3)::let-858(3’)
  Species: C. elegans (nematode), S. cerevisiae (budding yeast); A. victoria
  Cloning method: Restriction Enzyme
  Sequencing primers: 5′ M13R
Terms and licenses: Academic/Nonprofit Terms; Industry Terms: Not Available to Industry
How to cite: pGC162 was a gift from Jane Hubbard (Addgene plasmid # 19633 ; http://n2t.net/addgene:19633 ; RRID:Addgene_19633)
