>Addgene plasmid #19633 | pGC162 | addgene partial sequence | sequence record 25458 | 19633 with GFP-R
TCCTTTACTCNTTTTTTCTACCGGTACCTTACGCTTCTTCTTTGGAGCAGTCATTTTTTCTGCCGGTACC
TTACGCTTCTTCTTTGGAGCAGTCATTTTTTCTGCCGGTACCTTACGCTTCTTCTTTGGAGCAGTCATTT
TTTCTGCCGGTACCTTACGCTTCTTCTTTGGAGCAGTCATTTTTTCTGAGCTCGGTACCCGGGGATCTTG
AAGTTCCTATTCCGAAGTTCCTATTCTCTAGAAAGTATAGGAACTTCAGAGCGCTTTTGAAGCTAGAACT
AGTGGATCTGATATCACCACTTTGTACAAGAAAGCTGAACGAGAAACGTAAAATGATATAAATATCAATA
TATTAAATTAGATTTTGCATAAAAAACAGACTACATAATACTGTAAAACACAACATATCCAGTCACTATG
GTCGACCTGCAGACTGGCTGTGTATAAGGGAGCCTGACATTTATATTCCCCAGAACATCAGGTTAATGGC
GTTTTTGATGTCATTTTCGCGGTGGCTGAGATCAGCCACTTCTTCCCCGATAACGGAGACCGGCACACTG
GCCATATCGGTGGTCATCATGCGCCAGCTTTCATCCCCGATATGCACCACCGGGTAAAGTTCACGGGAGA
CTTTATCTGACAGCAGANGTGCACTGGCCAGGGGGATCACCATCCGTCGCCCGGGCGTGTCAATAATATC
ACTCTGTACATCCACAAACNNNNGATAACGGCTCTCTCTTTNNNNNGGTGNAAACCTTAAACTGCA
